Addgene plasmid #241178: linker-P2A-mNeongreen-ORF3
Purpose: Middle entry vector for mini-Golden subcloning platform; mNeongreen
Depositing lab: Junsu Kang. Depositing organization: University of Wisconsin, Madison. Publication: Advancing knock-in approaches for robust genome editing in zebrafish. Rodriguez-Parks A, Beezley EG, Manna S, Silaban I, Almutawa SI, Cao S, Ahmed H, Guyer M, Baker S, Richards MP, Kang J. Biol Open. 2026 Feb 2:bio.062472. doi: 10.1242/bio.062472. PubMed 41630603.
Backbone
  Vector backbone: pU6a:sgRNA#30
  Vector type: Mini-Golden
Growth in bacteria
  Bacterial resistance: Spectinomycin, 50 μg/mL
  Growth temperature: 37°C
  Growth strain: DH5alpha
  Copy number: Unknown
Gene/Insert
  Gene/Insert name: mNeongreen
  Species: Synthetic
  Mutation: TCGC linker
  Cloning method: Restriction Enzyme; 5′ cloning site Unknown (unknown if destroyed); 3′ cloning site Unknown (unknown if destroyed)
Terms and licenses: Academic/Nonprofit Terms; Industry Terms: Not Available to Industry
How to cite: linker-P2A-mNeongreen-ORF3 was a gift from Junsu Kang (Addgene plasmid # 241178 ; http://n2t.net/addgene:241178 ; RRID:Addgene_241178)
