[The description below was written by a language model from this plasmid's Addgene catalogue record and pLannotate feature annotations shown in this document.]
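Description:
linker-P2A-mNeongreen-ORF3 is a small (about 3.5 kb) bacterial cloning plasmid that serves as a middle entry vector in the mini-Golden modular subcloning platform, built on the pU6a:sgRNA#30 backbone. It is maintained in E. coli through a high-copy ColE1/pUC-type origin and selected with spectinomycin via the aadA (SmR) aminoglycoside adenylyltransferase gene. Upstream of that marker lie remnants of a class 1 integron Pc promoter and a gentamicin acetyltransferase fragment. Short lacZα and lacI fragments, along with the rrnB T1 and T2 terminators that flank the cloning region, appear to be further leftovers of the backbone rather than functional modules.

The payload is a synthetic mNeonGreen coding sequence, a bright monomeric yellow-green fluorescent protein. As the name indicates, it is preceded by a linker and a P2A self-cleaving peptide, although neither was picked up as a separate feature in the automated annotation. The record lists a "TCGC linker" as the modification, and the "ORF3" designation probably denotes a reading-frame variant of the module, but the record does not explain either term. A P2A placed ahead of a reporter lets it be translated in frame with an upstream coding sequence and then released as a separate protein. No promoter driving mNeonGreen is annotated, consistent with a promoterless entry part; an SV40 poly(A) signal and a T7 promoter fragment lie just downstream but are annotated on the opposite strand. The cloning sites used are not recorded. According to the associated publication, the platform is intended for assembling donor constructs for knock-in genome editing in zebrafish, with this module supplying the fluorescent reporter.
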