Features (pLannotate 1.2.2; 11 found; start..end, strand, type, name):
     41..84      +  terminator     rrnB T1 terminator: Escherichia coli rrnB; transcription terminator T1 from the E. coli rrnB gene
    131..167     -  CDS            lacZα (fragment): LacZα fragment of β-galactosidase; lacZ fragment
    262..969     +  CDS            mNeonGreen: bright monomeric yellow-green fluorescent protein derived from LanYFP (Shaner et al., 2013)
    977..994     -  promoter       T7 promoter (fragment): promoter for bacteriophage T7 RNA polymerase
    999..1133    -  polyA_signal   SV40 poly(A) signal: SV40 polyadenylation signal
   1308..1331    +  promoter       Pc promoter (fragment): intI1 (promoter lies within the coding sequence); class 1 integron promoter
   1507..1563    +  CDS            GmR (fragment): gentamycin acetyltransferase; aacC1; confers resistance to gentamycin
   1570..2361    +  CDS            SmR: aminoglycoside adenylyltransferase (Murphy, 1985); aadA; confers resistance to spectinomycin and streptomycin
   2454..3042    +  rep_origin     ori: high-copy-number ColE1/pMB1/pBR322/pUC origin of replication
   3225..3317    +  CDS            lacI (fragment): lac repressor; lacI; The lac repressor binds to the lac operator to inhibit transcription in E. coli. This inhibition can be relieved by adding lactose or isopropyl-β-D-thiogalactopyranoside (IPTG).
   3372..3399    -  terminator     rrnB T2 terminator: transcription terminator T2 from the E. coli rrnB gene
>Addgene plasmid #241178 | linker-P2A-mNeongreen-ORF3 | addgene full sequence | sequence record 482014 | Addgene NGS Result
ATTTGTCCTACTCAGGAGAGCGTTCACCGACAAACAACAGATAAAACGAAAGGCCCAGTCTTCCGACTGA
GCCTTTCGTTTTATTTGATGCCTGGCAGTTCCCTACTCTCGCGTTAACGCTAGCATGGATGTTTTCCCAG
TCACGACGTTGTAAAACGACGGCCAGTCTTAAGCTCGGGCCCGGTCTCTTCGCCCGGCTCTGGGGCTACA
AACTTCTCTCTGCTGAAACAAGCTGGCGACGTGGAGGAGAACCCTGGACCTGTGAGCAAGGGCGAGGAGG
ATAACATGGCCTCTCTCCCAGCGACACATGAGTTACACATCTTTGGCTCCATCAACGGTGTGGACTTTGA
CATGGTGGGTCAGGGCACCGGCAATCCAAATGATGGTTATGAGGAGTTAAACCTGAAGTCCACCAAGGGT
GACCTCCAGTTCTCCCCCTGGATTCTGGTCCCTCATATCGGGTATGGCTTCCATCAGTACCTGCCCTACC
CTGACGGGATGTCGCCTTTCCAGGCCGCCATGGTAGATGGCTCCGGCTACCAAGTCCATCGCACAATGCA
GTTTGAAGATGGTGCCTCCCTTACTGTTAACTACCGCTACACCTACGAGGGAAGCCACATCAAAGGAGAG
GCCCAGGTGAAGGGGACTGGTTTCCCTGCTGACGGTCCTGTGATGACCAACTCGCTGACCGCTGCGGACT
GGTGCAGGTCGAAGAAGACTTACCCCAACGACAAAACCATCATCAGTACCTTTAAGTGGAGTTACACCAC
TGGAAATGGCAAGCGCTACCGGAGCACTGCGCGGACCACCTACACCTTTGCCAAGCCAATGGCGGCTAAC
TATCTGAAGAACCAGCCGATGTACGTGTTCCGTAAGACGGAGCTCAAGCACTCCAAGACCGAGCTCAACT
TCAAGGAGTGGCAAAAGGCCTTTACCGATGTGATGGGCATGGACGAGCTGTACAAGTAAGCTAGAACTAT
AGTGAGTCGTATTACGTAGATCCAGACATGATAAGATACATTGATGAGTTTGGACAAACCACAACTAGAA
TGCAGTGAAAAAAATGCTTTATTTGTGAAATTTGTGATGCTATTGCTTTATTTGTAACCATTATAAGCTG
CAATAAACAAGTTAACAACAACAATTGCATTCATTTTATGTTTCAGGTTCAGGGGGAGGTGTGGGAGGTT
TTTTAATTCCTCAAGAGACCTCTAGACCAGCCAGGACAGAAATGCCTCGACTTCGCTGCTACCCAAGGTT
GCCGGGTGACGCACACCGTGGAAACGGATGAAGGCACGAACCCAGTGGACATAAGCCTGTTCGGTTCGTA
AGCTGTAATGCAAGTAGCGTATGCGCTCACGCAACTGGTCCAGAACCTTGACCGAACGCAGCGGTGGTAA
CGGCGCAGTGGCGGTTTTCATGGCTTGTTATGACTGTTTTTTTGGGGTACAGTCTATGCCTCGGGCATCC
AAGCAGCAAGCGCGTTACGCCGTGGGTCGATGTTTGATGTTATGGAGCAGCAACGATGTTACGCAGCAGG
GCAGTCGCCCTAAAACAAAGTTAAACATTATGAGGGAAGCGGTGATCGCCGAAGTATCGACTCAACTATC
AGAGGTAGTTGGCGTCATCGAGCGCCATCTCGAACCGACGTTGCTGGCCGTACATTTGTACGGCTCCGCA
GTGGATGGCGGCCTGAAGCCACACAGTGATATTGATTTGCTGGTTACGGTGACCGTAAGGCTTGATGAAA
CAACGCGGCGAGCTTTGATCAACGACCTTTTGGAAACTTCGGCTTCCCCTGGAGAGAGCGAGATTCTCCG
CGCTGTAGAAGTCACCATTGTTGTGCACGACGACATCATTCCGTGGCGTTATCCAGCTAAGCGCGAACTG
CAATTTGGAGAATGGCAGCGCAATGACATTCTTGCAGGTATCTTCGAGCCAGCCACGATCGACATTGATC
TGGCTATCTTGCTGACAAAAGCAAGAGAACATAGCGTTGCCTTGGTAGGTCCAGCGGCGGAGGAACTCTT
TGATCCGGTTCCTGAACAGGATCTATTTGAGGCGCTAAATGAAACCTTAACGCTATGGAACTCGCCGCCC
GACTGGGCTGGCGATGAGCGAAATGTAGTGCTTACGTTGTCCCGCATTTGGTACAGCGCAGTAACCGGCA
AAATCGCGCCGAAGGATGTCGCTGCCGACTGGGCAATGGAGCGCCTGCCGGCCCAGTATCAGCCCGTCAT
ACTTGAAGCTAGACAGGCTTATCTTGGACAAGAAGAAGATCGCTTGGCCTCGCGCGCAGATCAGTTGGAA
GAATTTGTCCACTACGTGAAAGGCGAGATCACCAAGGTAGTCGGCAAATAACCCTCGAGCCACCCATGAC
CAAAATCCCTTAACGTGAGTTACGCGTCGTTCCACTGAGCGTCAGACCCCGTAGAAAAGATCAAAGGATC
TTCTTGAGATCCTTTTTTTCTGCGCGTAATCTGCTGCTTGCAAACAAAAAAACCACCGCTACCAGCGGTG
GTTTGTTTGCCGGATCAAGAGCTACCAACTCTTTTTCCGAAGGTAACTGGCTTCAGCAGAGCGCAGATAC
CAAATACTGTTCTTCTAGTGTAGCCGTAGTTAGGCCACCACTTCAAGAACTCTGTAGCACCGCCTACATA
CCTCGCTCTGCTAATCCTGTTACCAGTGGCTGCTGCCAGTGGCGATAAGTCGTGTCTTACCGGGTTGGAC
TCAAGACGATAGTTACCGGATAAGGCGCAGCGGTCGGGCTGAACGGGGGGTTCGTGCACACAGCCCAGCT
TGGAGCGAACGACCTACACCGAACTGAGATACCTACAGCGTGAGCTATGAGAAAGCGCCACGCTTCCCGA
AGGGAGAAAGGCGGACAGGTATCCGGTAAGCGGCAGGGTCGGAACAGGAGAGCGCACGAGGGAGCTTCCA
GGGGGAAACGCCTGGTATCTTTATAGTCCTGTCGGGTTTCGCCACCTCTGACTTGAGCGTCGATTTTTGT
GATGCTCGTCAGGGGGGCGGAGCCTATGGAAAAACGCCAGCAACGCGGCCTTTTTACGGTTCCTGGCCTT
TTGCTGGCCTTTTGCTCACATGTTCTTTCCTGCGTTATCCCCTGATTCTGTGGATAACCGTATTACCGCC
TTTGAGTGAGCTGATACCGCTCGCCGCAGCCGAACGACCGAGCGCAGCGAGTCAGTGAGCGAGGAAGCGG
AAGAGCGCCCAATACGCAAACCGCCTCTCCCCGCGCGTTGGCCGATTCATTAATGCAGCTGGCACGACAG
GTTTCCCGACTGGAAAGCGGGCAGTGAGCGCAACGCAATTAATACGCGTACCGCTAGCCAGGAAGAGTTT
GTAGAAACGCAAAAAGGCCATCCGTCAGGATGGCCTTCTGCTTAGTTTGATGCCTGGCAGTTTATGGCGG
GCGTCCTGCCCGCCACCCTCCGGGCCGTTGCTTCACAACGTTCAAATCCGCTCCCGGCGG
